>Addgene plasmid #140827 | pPBCAG-rtTAM2-IH | depositor full sequence | sequence record 273417 | pPBCAG-rtTAM2-IH sequence 8113 bps
CTAAATTGTAAGCGTTAATATTTTGTTAAAATTCGCGTTAAATTTTTGTTAAATCAGCTCATTTTTTAAC
CAATAGGCCGAAATCGGCAAAATCCCTTATAAATCAAAAGAATAGACCGAGATAGGGT
[37 nt withheld, positions 129-165]
AAAGAACGTGGACTCCAACGTCAAAGG
[49 nt withheld, positions 193-241]
T
[91 nt withheld, positions 243-333]
G
[124 nt withheld, positions 335-458]
CCCATTCGCCATTCAGGCTGCGCAACTGTTGGGAAGGGCGATCGGTGCGGGCCTCTTCGCTATTACGCCA
GCTGGCGAAAGGGGGATGTGCTGCAAGGCGATTAAGTTGGGTAACGCCAGGGTTTTCCCAGTCACGACGT
TGTAAAACGACGGCCAGTGAATTGTAATACGACTCACTATAGGGCGAATTGGGTACCTTAACCCTAGAAA
GATAGTCTGCGTAAAATTGACGCATGCATTCTTGAAATATTGCTCTCTCTTTCTAAATAGCGCGAATCCG
TCGCTGTGCATTTAGGACATCTCAGTCGCCGCTTGGAGCTCCCGTGAGGCGTGCTTGTCAATGCGGTAAG
TGTCACTGATTTTGAACTATAACGACCGCGTGAGTCAAAATGACGCATGATTATCTTTTACGTGACTTTT
AAGATTTAACTCATACGATAATTATATTGTTATTTCATGTTCTACTTACGTGATAACTTATTATATATAT
ATTTTCTTGTTATAGATATCGTCGACATTGATTATTGACTAGCTAGTTATTAATAGTAATCAATTACGGG
GTCATTAGTTCATAGCCCATATATGGAGTTCCGCGTTACATAACTTACGGTAAATGGCCCGCCTGGCTGA
CCGCCCAACGACCCCCGCCCATTGACGTCAATAATGACGTATGTTCCCATAGTAACGCCAATAGGGACTT
TCCATTGACGTCAATGGGTGGAGTATTTACGGTAAACTGCCCACTTGGCAGTACATCAAGTGTATCATAT
GCCAAGTACGCCCCCTATTGACGTCAATGACGGTAAATGGCCCGCCTGGCATTATGCCCAGTACATGACC
TTATGGGACTTTCCTACTTGGCAGTACATCTACGTATTAGTCATCGCTATTACCATGATGGTCGAGGTGA
GCCCCACGTTCTGCTTCACTCTCCCCATCTCCCCCCCCTCCCCACCCCCAATTTTGTATTTATTTATTTT
TTAATTATTTTGTGCAGCGATGGGGGCGGGGGGGGGGGGGGGGCGCGCGCCAGGCGGGGCGGGGCGGGGC
GAGGGGCGGGGCGGGGCGAGGCGGAGAGGTGCGGCGGCAGCCAATCAGAGCGGCGCGCTCCGAAAGTTTC
CTTTTATGGCGAGGCGGCGGCGGCGGCGGCCCTATAAAAAGCGAAGCGCGCGGCGGGCGGGAGTCGCTGC
GCGCTGCCTTCGCCCCGTGCCCCGCTCCGCCGCCGCCTCGCGCCGCCCGCCCCGGCTCTGACTGACCGCG
TTACTCCCACAGGTGAGCGGGCGGGACGGCCCTTCTCCTCCGGGCTGTAATTAGCGCTTGGTTTAATGAC
GGCTTGTTTCTTTTCTGTGGCTGCGTGAAAGCCTTGAGGGGCTCCGGGAGGGCCCTTTGTGCGGGGGGAG
CGGCTCGGGGGGTGCGTGCGTGTGTGTGTGCGTGGGGAGCGCCGCGTGCGGCTCCGCGCTGCCCGGCGGC
TGTGAGCGCTGCGGGCGCGGCGCGGGGCTTTGTGCGCTCCGCAGTGTGCGCGAGGGGAGCGCGGCCGGGG
GCGGTGCCCCGCGGTGCGGGGGGGGCTGCGAGGGGAACAAAGGCTGCGTGCGGGGTGTGTGCGTGGGGGG
GTGAGCAGGGGGTGTGGGCGCGTCGGTCGGGCTGCAACCCCCCCTGCACCCCCCTCCCCGAGTTGCTGAG
CACGGCCCGGCTTCGGGTGCGGGGCTCCGTACGGGGCGTGGCGCGGGGCTCGCCGTGCCGGGCGGGGGGT
GGCGGCAGGTGGGGGTGCCGGGCGGGGCGGGGCCGCCTCGGGCCGGGGAGGGCTCGGGGGAGGGGCGCGG
CGGCCCCCGGAGCGCCGGCGGCTGTCGAGGCGCGGCGAGCCGCAGCCATTGCCTTTTATGGTAATCGTGC
GAGAGGGCGCAGGGACTTCCTTTGTCCCAAATCTGTGCGGAGCCGAAATCTGGGAGGCGCCGCCGCACCC
CCTCTAGCGGGCGCGGGGCGAAGCGGTGCGGCGCCGGCAGGAAGGAAATGGGCGGGGAGGGCCTTCGTGC
GTCGCCGCGCCGCCGTCCCCTTCTCCCTCTCCAGCCTCGGGGCTGTCCGCGGGGGGACGGCTGCCTTCGG
GGGGGACGGGGCAGGGCGGGGTTCGGCTTCTGGCGTGTGACCGGCGGCTCTAGAGCCTCTGCTAACCATG
TTCATGCCTTCTTCTTTTTCCTACAGCTCCTGGGCAACGTGCTGGTTATTGTGCTGTCTCATCATTTTGG
CAAAGAATTCCTCGAGGCCACCATGTCTAGACTGGACAAGAGCAAAGTCATAAACGGCGCTCTGGAATTA
CTCAATGGAGTCGGTATCGAAGGCCTGACGACAAGGAAACTCGCTCAAAAGCTGGGAGTTGAGCAGCCTA
CCCTGTACTGGCACGTGAAGAACAAGCGGGCCCTGCTCGATGCCCTGCCAATCGAGATGCTGGACAGGCA
TCATACCCACTTCTGCCCCCTGGAAGGCGAGTCATGGCAAGACTTTCTGCGGAACAACGCCAAGTCATTC
CGCTGTGCTCTCCTCTCACATCGCGACGGGGCTAAAGTGCATCTCGGCACCCGCCCAACAGAGAAACAGT
ACGAAACCCTGGAAAATCAGCTCGCGTTCCTGTGTCAGCAAGGCTTCTCCCTGGAGAACGCACTGTACGC
TCTGTCCGCCGTGGGCCACTTTACACTGGGCTGCGTATTGGAGGAACAGGAGCATCAAGTAGCAAAAGAG
GAAAGAGAGACACCTACCACCGATTCTATGCCCCCACTTCTGAGACAAGCAATTGAGCTGTTCGACCGGC
AGGGAGCCGAACCTGCCTTCCTTTTCGGCCTGGAACTAATCATATGTGGCCTGGAGAAACAGCTAAAGTG
CGAAAGCGGCGGGCCGGCCGACGCCCTTGACGATTTTGACTTAGACATGCTCCCAGCCGATGCCCTTGAC
GACTTTGACCTTGATATGCTGCCTGCTGACGCTCTTGACGATTTTGACCTTGACATGCTCCCCGGGTAAG
CGGCCGCACTAGAGGAATTCCGCCCCTCTCCCTCCCCCCCCCCTAACGTTACTGGCCGAAGCCGCTTGGA
ATAAGGCCGGTGTGTGTTTGTCTATATGTTATTTTCCACCATATTGCCGTCTTTTGGCAATGTGAGGGCC
CGGAAACCTGGCCCTGTCTTCTTGACGAGCATTCCTAGGGGTCTTTCCCCTCTCGCCAAAGGAATGCAAG
GTCTGTTGAATGTCGTGAAGGAAGCAGTTCCTCTGGAAGCTTCTTGAAGACAAACAACGTCTGTAGCGAC
CCTTTGCAGGCAGCGGAACCCCCCACCTGGCGACAGGTGCCTCTGCGGCCAAAAGCCACGTGTATAAGAT
ACACCTGCAAAGGCGGCACAACCCCAGTGCCACGTTGTGAGTTGGATAGTTGTGGAAAGAGTCAAATGGC
TCTCCTCAAGCGTAGTCAACAAGGGGCTGAAGGATGCCCAGAAGGTACCCCATTGTATGGGAATCTGATC
TGGGGCCTCGGTGCACATGCTTTACATGTGTTTAGTCGAGGTTAAAAAAACGTCTAGGCCCCCCGAACCA
CGGGGACGTGGTTTTCCTTTGAAAAACACGATGATAAGCTTGCCACAACCCGTACCAAAGATGGATAGAT
CCGGAAAGCCTGAACTCACCGCGACGTCTGTCGAGAAGTTTCTGATCGAAAAGTTCGACAGCGTCTCCGA
CCTGATGCAGCTCTCGGAGGGCGAAGAATCTCGTGCTTTCAGCTTCGATGTAGGAGGGCGTGGATATGTC
CTGCGGGTAAATAGCTGCGCCGATGGTTTCTACAAAGATCGTTATGTTTATCGGCACTTTGCATCGGCCG
CGCTCCCGATTCCGGAAGTGCTTGACATTGGGGAATTCAGCGAGAGCCTGACCTATTGCATCTCCCGCCG
TGCACAGGGTGTCACGTTGCAAGACCTGCCTGAAACCGAACTGCCCGCTGTTCTGCAGCCGGTCGCGGAG
GCCATGGATGCGATCGCTGCGGCCGATCTTAGCCAGACGAGCGGGTTCGGCCCATTCGGACCGCAAGGAA
TCGGTCAATACACTACATGGCGTGATTTCATATGCGCGATTGCTGATCCCCATGTGTATCACTGGCAAAC
TGTGATGGACGACACCGTCAGTGCGTCCGTCGCGCAGGCTCTCGATGAGCTGATGCTTTGGGCCGAGGAC
TGCCCCGAAGTCCGGCACCTCGTGCACGCGGATTTCGGCTCCAACAATGTCCTGACGGACAATGGCCGCA
TAACAGCGGTCATTGACTGGAGCGAGGCGATGTTCGGGGATTCCCAATACGAGGTCGCCAACATCTTCTT
CTGGAGGCCGTGGTTGGCTTGTATGGAGCAGCAGACGCGCTACTTCGAGCGGAGGCATCCGGAGCTTGCA
GGATCGCCGCGGCTCCGGGCGTATATGCTCCGCATTGGTCTTGACCAACTCTATCAGAGCTTGGTTGACG
GCAATTTCGATGATGCAGCTTGGGCGCAGGGTCGATGCGACGCAATCGTCCGATCCGGAGCCGGGACTGT
CGGGCGTACACAAATCGCCCGCAGAAGCGCGGCCGTCTGGACCGATGGCTGTGTAGAAGTACTCGCCGAT
AGTGGAAACCGACGCCCCAGCACTCGTCCGAGGGCAAAGGAATAGAGTAGATGCCGACCGAACAAGAGCT
GATTTCGAGAACGCCTCAGCCAGCAACTCGCGCGAGCCTAGCAAGGCAAATGCGAGAGAACGGCCTTACG
CTTGGTGGCACAGTTCTCGTCCACAGTTCGCTAAGCTCGCTCGGCTGGGTCGCGGGAGGGCCGGTCGCAG
TGATTCAGGCCCTTCTGGATTGTGTTGGTCCCCAGGGCACGATTGTCATGCCCACGCACTCGGGTGATCT
GACTGATCCCGCAGATTGGAGATCGCCGCCCGTGCCTGCCGATTGGGTGCAGATCTAGATAACTGATCAT
AATCAGCCATACCACATTTGTAGAGGTTTTACTTGCTTTAAAAAACCTCCCACACCTCCCCCTGAACCTG
AAACATAAAATGAATGCAATTGTTGTTGTTAACTTGTTTATTGCAGCTTATAATGGTTACAAATAAAGCA
ATAGCATCACAAATTTCACAAATAAAGCATTTTTTTCACTGCATTCTAGTTGTGGTTTGTCCAAACTCAT
CAATGTATCTTAACGCTCGAGTGCATGGATCCTTTGTTACTTTATAGAAGAAATTTTGAGTTTTTGTTTT
TTTTTAATAAATAAATAAACATAAATAAATTGTTTGTTGAATTTATTATTAGTATGTAAGTGTAAATATA
ATAAAACTTAATATCTATTCAAATTAATAAATAAACCTCGATATACAGACCGATAAAACACATGCGTCAA
TTTTACGCATGATTATCTTTAACGTACGTCACAATATGATTATCTTTCTAGGGTTAAAGAGCTCCAGCTT
TTGTTCCCTTTAGTGAGGGTTAATTTCGAGCTTGGCGTAATCATGGTCATAGCTGTTTCCTGTGTGAAAT
TGTTATCCGCTCACAATTCCACACAACATACGAGCCGGAAGCATAAAGTGTAAAGCCTGGGGTGCCTAAT
GAGTGAGCTAACTCACATTAATTGCGTTGCGCTCACTGCCCGCTTTCCAGTCGGGAAACCTGTCGTGCCA
GCTGCATTAATGAATCGGCCAACGCGCGGGGAGAGGCGGTTTGCGTATTGGGCGCTCTTCCGCTTCCTCG
CTCACTGACTCGCTGCGCTCGGTCGTTCGGCTGCGGCGAGCGGTATCAGCTCACTCAAAGGCGGTAATAC
GGTTATCCACAGAATCAGGGGATAACGCAGGAAAGAACATGTGAGCAAAAGGCCAGCAAAAGGCCAGGAA
CCGTAAAAAGGCCGCGTTGCTGGCGTTTTTCCATAGGCTCCGCCCCCCTGACGAGCATCACAAAAATCGA
CGCTCAAGTCAGAGGTGGCGAAACCCGACAGGACTATAAAGATACCAGGCGTTTCCCCCTGGAAGCTCCC
TCGTGCGCTCTCCTGTTCCGACCCTGCCGCTTACCGGATACCTGTCCGCCTTTCTCCCTTCGGGAAGCGT
GGCGCTTTCTCATAGCTCACGCTGTAGGTATCTCAGTTCGGTGTAGGTCGTTCGCTCCAAGCTGGGCTGT
GTGCACGAACCCCCCGTTCAGCCCGACCGCTGCGCCTTATCCGGTAACTATCGTCTTGAGTCCAACCCGG
TAAGACACGACTTATCGCCACTGGCAGCAGCCACTGGTAACAGGATTAGCAGAGCGAGGTATGTAGGCGG
TGCTACAGAGTTCTTGAAGTGGTGGCCTAACTACGGCTACACTAGAAGGACAGTATTTGGTATCTGCGCT
CTGCTGAAGCCAGTTACCTTCGGAAAAAGAGTTGGTAGCTCTTGATCCGGCAAACAAACCACCGCTGGTA
GCGGTGGTTTTTTTGTTTGCAAGCAGCAGATTACGCGCAGAAAAAAAGGATCTCAAGAAGATCCTTTGAT
CTTTTCTACGGGGTCTGACGCTCAGTGGAACGAAAACTCACGTTAAGGGATTTTGGTCATGAGATTATCA
AAAAGGATCTTCACCTAGATCCTTTTAAATTAAAAATGAAGTTTTAAATCAATCTAAAGTATATATGAGT
AAACTTGGTCTGACAGTTACCAATGCTTAATCAGTGAGGCACCTATCTCAGCGATCTGTCTATTTCGTTC
ATCCATAGTTGCCTGACTCCCCGTCGTGTAGATAACTACGATACGGGAGGGCTTACCATCTGGCCCCAGT
GCTGCAATGATACCGCGAGACCCACGCTCACCGGCTCCAGATTTATCAGCAATAAACCAGCCAGCCGGAA
GGGCCGAGCGCAGAAGTGGTCCTGCAACTTTATCCGCCTCCATCCAGTCTATTAATTGTTGCCGGGAAGC
TAGAGTAAGTAGTTCGCCAGTTAATAGTTTGCGCAACGTTGTTGCCATTGCTACAGGCATCGTGGTGTCA
CGCTCGTCGTTTGGTATGGCTTCATTCAGCTCCGGTTCCCAACGATCAAGGCGAGTTACATGATCCCCCA
TGTTGTGCAAAAAAGCGGTTAGCTCCTTCGGTCCTCCGATCGTTGTCAGAAGTAAGTTGGCCGCAGTGTT
ATCACTCATGGTTATGGCAGCACTGCATAATTCTCTTACTGTCATGCCATCCGTAAGATGCTTTTCTGTG
ACTGGTGAGTACTCAACCAAGTCATTCTGAGAATAGTGTATGCGGCGACCGAGTTGCTCTTGCCCGGCGT
CAATACGGGATAATACCGCGCCACATAGCAGAACTTTAAAAGTGCTCATCATTGGAAAACGTTCTTCGGG
GCGAAAACTCTCAAGGATCTTACCGCTGTTGAGATCCAGTTCGATGTAACCCACTCGTGCACCCAACTGA
TCTTCAGCATCTTTTACTTTCACCAGCGTTTCTGGGTGAGCAAAAACAGGAAGGCAAAATGCCGCAAAAA
AGGGAATAAGGGCGACACGGAAATGTTGAATACTCATACTCTTCCTTTTTCAATATTATTGAAGCATTTA
TCAGGGTTATTGTCTCATGAGCGGATACATATTTGAATGTATTTAGAAAAATAAACAAATAGGGGTTCCG
CGCACATTTCCCCGAAAAGTGCCAC
Features (pLannotate 1.2.2; 21 found; start..end, strand, type, name):
     30..458     -  rep_origin     f1 ori (sequence partly withheld): f1 bacteriophage origin of replication; arrow indicates direction of (+) strand synthesis
    463..620     -  CDS            lacZα (fragment): LacZα fragment of β-galactosidase; lacZ fragment
    623..641     +  promoter       T7 promoter: promoter for bacteriophage T7 RNA polymerase
   1052..1355    +  enhancer       CMV enhancer: human cytomegalovirus immediate early enhancer
   1360..1637    +  promoter       chicken β-actin promoter: No description available
   1638..2654    +  intron         chimeric intron: chimera between introns from chicken β-actin and rabbit β-globin
   2652..2708    +  CDS            HBB (fragment): HBB_LEPEU - Experimental evidence at protein level: Swiss-Prot protein existence level 1. Involved in oxygen transport from the lung to the various peripheral tissues. From Lepus europaeus (European hare).
   2721..3467    +  CDS            rtTA-Advanced: improved tetracycline-controlled transactivator In the Tet-On® system, rtTA-Advanced binds to the Tet-responsive element and stimulates transcription only in the presence of tetracycline or doxycycline.
   3491..4078    +  misc_feature   IRES2: internal ribosome entry site (IRES) of the encephalomyocarditis virus (EMCV)
   4103..5123    +  CDS            HygR (fragment): aminoglycoside phosphotransferase from E. coli; aph(4)-Ia; confers resistance to hygromycin
   5141..5413    +  CDS            yokD (fragment): YOKD_BACSU - Experimental evidence at protein level: Swiss-Prot protein existence level 1. May contribute to antibiotic resistance. From Bacillus subtilis (strain 168).
   5422..5506    +  CDS            large T antigen (fragment): large T antigen from SV40 (simian virus 40)
   5529..5650    +  polyA_signal   SV40 poly(A) signal: SV40 polyadenylation signal
   5925..5943    -  promoter       T3 promoter: promoter for bacteriophage T3 RNA polymerase
   5988..6004    -  protein_bind   lac operator: The lac repressor binds to the lac operator to inhibit transcription in E. coli. This inhibition can be relieved by adding lactose or isopropyl-β-D-thiogalactopyranoside (IPTG). lac repressor encoded by lacI
   6012..6042    -  promoter       lac promoter: promoter for the E. coli lac operon
   6057..6078    -  protein_bind   CAP binding site: CAP binding activates transcription in the presence of cAMP. E. coli catabolite activator protein
   6091..6183    -  CDS            lacI (fragment): lac repressor; lacI; The lac repressor binds to the lac operator to inhibit transcription in E. coli. This inhibition can be relieved by adding lactose or isopropyl-β-D-thiogalactopyranoside (IPTG).
   6366..6954    -  rep_origin     ori: high-copy-number ColE1/pMB1/pBR322/pUC origin of replication
   7125..7985    -  CDS            AmpR: β-lactamase; bla; confers resistance to ampicillin, carbenicillin, and related antibiotics
   7986..8090    -  promoter       AmpR promoter: bla
