>Addgene plasmid #140827 | pPBCAG-rtTAM2-IH | addgene full sequence | sequence record 307043 | Addgene NGS Result
CTAAATTGTAAGCGTTAATATTTTGTTAAAATTCGCGTTAAATTTTTGTTAAATCAGCTCATTTTTTAAC
CAATAGGCCGAAATCGGCAAAATCCCTTATAAATCAAAAGAATAGACCGAGATAGGGT
[37 nt withheld, positions 129-165]
AAAGAACGTGGACTCCAACGTCAAAGG
[49 nt withheld, positions 193-241]
T
[91 nt withheld, positions 243-333]
G
[124 nt withheld, positions 335-458]
CCCATTCGCCATTCAGGCTGCGCAACTGTTGGGAAGGGCGATCGGTGCGGGCCTCTTCGCTATTACGCCA
GCTGGCGAAAGGGGGATGTGCTGCAAGGCGATTAAGTTGGGTAACGCCAGGGTTTTCCCAGTCACGACGT
TGTAAAACGACGGCCAGTGAATTGTAATACGACTCACTATAGGGCGAATTGGGTACCTTAACCCTAGAAA
GATAGTCTGCGTAAAATTGACGCATGCATTCTTGAAATATTGCTCTCTCTTTCTAAATAGCGCGAATCCG
TCGCTGTGCATTTAGGACATCTCAGTCGCCGCTTGGAGCTCCCGTGAGGCGTGCTTGTCAATGCGGTAAG
TGTCACTGATTTTGAACTATAACGACCGCGTGAGTCAAAATGACGCATGATTATCTTTTACGTGACTTTT
AAGATTTAACTCATACGATAATTATATTGTTATTTCATGTTCTACTTACGTGATAACTTATTATATATAT
ATTTTCTTGTTATAGATATCGTCGACATTGATTATTGACTAGCTAGTTATTAATAGTAATCAATTACGGG
GTCATTAGTTCATAGCCCATATATGGAGTTCCGCGTTACATAACTTACGGTAAATGGCCCGCCTGGCTGA
CCGCCCAACGACCCCCGCCCATTGACGTCAATAATGACGTATGTTCCCATAGTAACGCCAATAGGGACTT
TCCATTGACGTCAATGGGTGGAGTATTTACGGTAAACTGCCCACTTGGCAGTACATCAAGTGTATCATAT
GCCAAGTACGCCCCCTATTGACGTCAATGACGGTAAATGGCCCGCCTGGCATTATGCCCAGTACATGACC
TTATGGGACTTTCCTACTTGGCAGTACATCTACGTATTAGTCATCGCTATTACCATGATGGTCGAGGTGA
GCCCCACGTTCTGCTTCACTCTCCCCATCTCCCCCCCCTCCCCACCCCCAATTTTGTATTTATTTATTTT
TTAATTATTTTGTGCAGCGATGGGGGCGGGGGGGGGGGGGGGGCGCGCGCCGGGGGGGGGGGGGGGGGGG
GGGGGGGGGGGSGGGGSGAGGCGGAGAGGTGCGGCGGCAGCCAATCAGAGCGGCGCGCTCCGAAAGTTTC
CTTTTATGGCGAGGCGGCGGCGGCGGCGGCCCTATAAAAAGCGAAGCGCGCGGCGGGCGGGAGTCGCTGC
GCGCTGCCTTCGCCCCGTGCCCCGCTCCGCCGCCGCCTCGCGCCGCCCGCCCCGGCTCTGACTGACCGCG
TTACTCCCACAGGTGAGCGGGCGGGACGGCCCTTCTCCTCCGGGCTGTAATTAGCGCTTGGTTTAATGAC
GGCTTGTTTCTTTTCTGTGGCTGCGTGAAAGCCTTGAGGGGCTCCGGGAGGGCCCTTTGTGCGGGGGGAG
CGGCTCGGGGGGTGCGTGCGTGTGTGTGTGCGTGGGGAGCGCCGCGTGCGGCTCCGCGCTGCCCGGCGGC
TGTGAGCGCTGCGGGCGCGGCGCGGGGCTTTGTGCGCTCCGCAGTGTGCGCGAGGGGAGCGCGGCCGGGG
GCGGTGCCCCGCGGTGCGGGGGGGGCTGCGAGGGGAACAAAGGCTGCGTGCGGGGTGTGTGCGTGGGGGG
GTGAGCAGGGGGTGTGGGCGCGTCGGTCGGGCTGCAACCCCCCCTGCACCCCCCTCCCCGAGTTGCTGAG
CACGGCCCGGCTTCGGGTGCGGGGCTCCGTACGGGGCGTGGCGCGGGGCTCGCCGTGCCGGGCGGGGGGT
GGCGGCAGGTGGGGGTGCCGGGCGGGGCGGGGCCGCCTCGGGCCGGGGRGGGCTCGGGGGAGGGGCGCGG
CGGCCCCCGGAGCGCCGGCGGCTGTCGAGGCGCGGCGAGCCGCAGCCATTGCCTTTTATGGTAATCGTGC
GAGAGGGCGCAGGGACTTCCTTTGTCCCAAATCTGTGCGGAGCCGAAATCTGGGAGGCGCCGCCGCACCC
CCTCTAGCGGGCGCGGGGCGAAGCGGTGCGGCGCCGGCAGGAAGGAAATGGGCGGGGAGGGCCTTCGTGC
GTCGCCGCGCCGCCGTCCCCTTCTCCCTCTCCAGCCTCGGGGCTGTCCGCGGGGGGACGGCTGCCTTCGG
GGGGGACGGGGCAGGGCGGGGTTCGGCTTCTGGCGTGTGACCGGCGGCTCTAGAGCCTCTGCTAACCATG
TTCATGCCTTCTTCTTTTTCCTACAGCTCCTGGGCAACGTGCTGGTTATTGTGCTGTCTCATCATTTTGG
CAAAGAATTCCTCGAGGCCACCATGTCTAGACTGGACAAGAGCAAAGTCATAAACGGCGCTCTGGAATTA
CTCAATGGAGTCGGTATCGAAGGCCTGACGACAAGGAAACTCGCTCAAAAGCTGGGAGTTGAGCAGCCTA
CCCTGTACTGGCACGTGAAGAACAAGCGGGCCCTGCTCGATGCCCTGCCAATCGAGATGCTGGACAGGCA
TCATACCCACTTCTGCCCCCTGGAAGGCGAGTCATGGCAAGACTTTCTGCGGAACAACGCCAAGTCATTC
CGCTGTGCTCTCCTCTCACATCGCGACGGGGCTAAAGTGCATCTCGGCACCCGCCCAACAGAGAAACAGT
ACGAAACCCTGGAAAATCAGCTCGCGTTCCTGTGTCAGCAAGGCTTCTCCCTGGAGAACGCACTGTACGC
TCTGTCCGCCGTGGGCCACTTTACACTGGGCTGCGTATTGGAGGAACAGGAGCATCAAGTAGCAAAAGAG
GAAAGAGAGACACCTACCACCGATTCTATGCCCCCACTTCTGAGACAAGCAATTGAGCTGTTCGACCGGC
AGGGAGCCGAACCTGCCTTCCTTTTCGGCCTGGAACTAATCATATGTGGCCTGGAGAAACAGCTAAAGTG
CGAAAGCGGCGGGCCGGCCGACGCCCTTGACGATTTTGACTTAGACATGCTCCCAGCCGATGCCCTTGAC
GACTTTGACCTTGATATGCTGCCTGCTGACGCTCTTGACGATTTTGACCTTGACATGCTCCCCGGGTAAG
CGGCCGCACTAGAGGAATTCCGCCCCTCTCCCCCCCCCCCCCCTAACGTTACTGGCCGAAGCCGCTTGGA
ATAAGGCCGGTGTGCGTTTGTCTATATGTTATTTTCCACCATATTGCCGTCTTTTGGCAATGTGAGGGCC
CGGAAACCTGGCCCTGTCTTCTTGACGAGCATTCCTAGGGGTCTTTCCCCTCTCGCCAAAGGAATGCAAG
GTCTGTTGAATGTCGTGAAGGAAGCAGTTCCTCTGGAAGCTTCTTGAAGACAAACAACGTCTGTAGCGAC
CCTTTGCAGGCAGCGGAACCCCCCACCTGGCGACAGGTGCCTCTGCGGCCAAAAGCCACGTGTATAAGAT
ACACCTGCAAAGGCGGCACAACCCCAGTGCCACGTTGTGAGTTGGATAGTTGTGGAAAGAGTCAAATGGC
TCTCCTCAAGCGTATTCAACAAGGGGCTGAAGGATGCCCAGAAGGTACCCCATTGTATGGGATCTGATCT
GGGGCCTCGGTGCACATGCTTTACATGTGTTTAGTCGAGGTTAAAAAAACGTCTAGGCCCCCCGAACCAC
GGGGACGTGGTTTTCCTTTGAAAAACACGATGATAAGCTTGCCACAACCCGTACCAAAGATGGATAGATC
CGGAAAGCCTGAACTCACCGCGACGTCTGTCGAGAAGTTTCTGATCGAAAAGTTCGACAGCGTCTCCGAC
CTGATGCAGCTCTCGGAGGGCGAAGAATCTCGTGCTTTCAGCTTCGATGTAGGAGGGCGTGGATATGTCC
TGCGGGTAAATAGCTGCGCCGATGGTTTCTACAAAGATCGTTATGTTTATCGGCACTTTGCATCGGCCGC
GCTCCCGATTCCGGAAGTGCTTGACATTGGGGAATTCAGCGAGAGCCTGACCTATTGCATCTCCCGCCGT
GCACAGGGTGTCACGTTGCAAGACCTGCCTGAAACCGAACTGCCCGCTGTTCTGCAGCCGGTCGCGGAGG
CCATGGATGCGATCGCTGCGGCCGATCTTAGCCAGACGAGCGGGTTCGGCCCATTCGGACCGCAAGGAAT
CGGTCAATACACTACATGGCGTGATTTCATATGCGCGATTGCTGATCCCCATGTGTATCACTGGCAAACT
GTGATGGACGACACCGTCAGTGCGTCCGTCGCGCAGGCTCTCGATGAGCTGATGCTTTGGGCCGAGGACT
GCCCCGAAGTCCGGCACCTCGTGCACGCGGATTTCGGCTCCAACAATGTCCTGACGGACAATGGCCGCAT
AACAGCGGTCATTGACTGGAGCGAGGCGATGTTCGGGGATTCCCAATACGAGGTCGCCAACATCTTCTTC
TGGAGGCCGTGGTTGGCTTGTATGGAGCAGCAGACGCGCTACTTCGAGCGGAGGCATCCGGAGCTTGCAG
GATCGCCGCGGCTCCGGGCGTATATGCTCCGCATTGGTCTTGACCAACTCTATCAGAGCTTGGTTGACGG
CAATTTCGATGATGCAGCTTGGGCGCAGGGTCGATGCGACGCAATCGTCCGATCCGGAGCCGGGACTGTC
GGGCGTACACAAATCGCCCGCAGAAGCGCGGCCGTCTGGACCGATGGCTGTGTAGAAGTACTCGCCGATA
GTGGAAACCGACGCCCCAGCACTCGTCCGAGGGCAAAGGAATAGAGTAGATGCCGACCGAACAAGAGCTG
ATTTCGAGAACGCCTCAGCCAGCAACTCGCGCGAGCCTAGCAAGGCAAATGCGAGAGAACGGCCTTACGC
TTGGTGGCACAGTTCTCGTCCACAGTTCGCTAAGCTCGCTCGGCTGGGTCGCGGGAGGGCCGGTCGCAGT
GATTCAGGCCCTTCTGGATTGTGTTGGTCCCCAGGGCACGATTGTCATGCCCACGCACTCGGGTGATCTG
ACTGATCCCGCAGATTGGAGATCGCCGCCCGTGCCTGCCGATTGGGTGCAGATCTCTAGATAACTGATCA
TAATCAGCCATACCACATTTGTAGAGGTTTTACTTGCTTTAAAAAACCTCCCACACCTCCCCCTGAACCT
GAAACATAAAATGAATGCAATTGTTGTTGTTAACTTGTTTATTGCAGCTTATAATGGTTACAAATAAAGC
AATAGCATCACAAATTTCACAAATAAAGCATTTTTTTCACTGCATTCTAGTTGTGGTTTGTCCAAACTCA
TCAATGTATCTTAACGCTCGAGTGCATGGATCCTTTGTTACTTTATAGAAGAAATTTTGAGTTTTTGTTT
TTTTTTAATAAATAAATAAACATAAATAAATTGTTTGTTGAATTTATTATTAGTATGTAAGTGTAAATAT
AATAAAACTTAATATCTATTCAAATTAATAAATAAACCTCGATATACAGACCGATAAAACACATGCGTCA
ATTTTACGCATGATTATCTTTAACGTACGTCACAATATGATTATCTTTCTAGGGTTAAAGAGCTCCAGCT
TTTGTTCCCTTTAGTGAGGGTTAATTTCGAGCTTGGCGTAATCATGGTCATAGCTGTTTCCTGTGTGAAA
TTGTTATCCGCTCACAATTCCACACAACATACGAGCCGGAAGCATAAAGTGTAAAGCCTGGGGTGCCTAA
TGAGTGAGCTAACTCACATTAATTGCGTTGCGCTCACTGCCCGCTTTCCAGTCGGGAAACCTGTCGTGCC
AGCTGCATTAATGAATCGGCCAACGCGCGGGGAGAGGCGGTTTGCGTATTGGGCGCTCTTCCGCTTCCTC
GCTCACTGACTCGCTGCGCTCGGTCGTTCGGCTGCGGCGAGCGGTATCAGCTCACTCAAAGGCGGTAATA
CGGTTATCCACAGAATCAGGGGATAACGCAGGAAAGAACATGTGAGCAAAAGGCCAGCAAAAGGCCAGGA
ACCGTAAAAAGGCCGCGTTGCTGGCGTTTTTCCATAGGCTCCGCCCCCCTGACGAGCATCACAAAAATCG
ACGCTCAAGTCAGAGGTGGCGAAACCCGACAGGACTATAAAGATACCAGGCGTTTCCCCCTGGAAGCTCC
CTCGTGCGCTCTCCTGTTCCGACCCTGCCGCTTACCGGATACCTGTCCGCCTTTCTCCCTTCGGGAAGCG
TGGCGCTTTCTCATAGCTCACGCTGTAGGTATCTCAGTTCGGTGTAGGTCGTTCGCTCCAAGCTGGGCTG
TGTGCACGAACCCCCCGTTCAGCCCGACCGCTGCGCCTTATCCGGTAACTATCGTCTTGAGTCCAACCCG
GTAAGACACGACTTATCGCCACTGGCAGCAGCCACTGGTAACAGGATTAGCAGAGCGAGGTATGTAGGCG
GTGCTACAGAGTTCTTGAAGTGGTGGCCTAACTACGGCTACACTAGAAGAACAGTATTTGGTATCTGCGC
TCTGCTGAAGCCAGTTACCTTCGGAAAAAGAGTTGGTAGCTCTTGATCCGGCAAACAAACCACCGCTGGT
AGCGGTGGTTTTTTTGTTTGCAAGCAGCAGATTACGCGCAGAAAAAAAGGATCTCAAGAAGATCCTTTGA
TCTTTTCTACGGGGTCTGACGCTCAGTGGAACGAAAACTCACGTTAAGGGATTTTGGTCATGAGATTATC
AAAAAGGATCTTCACCTAGATCCTTTTAAATTAAAAATGAAGTTTTAAATCAATCTAAAGTATATATGAG
TAAACTTGGTCTGACAGTTACCAATGCTTAATCAGTGAGGCACCTATCTCAGCGATCTGTCTATTTCGTT
CATCCATAGTTGCCTGACTCCCCGTCGTGTAGATAACTACGATACGGGAGGGCTTACCATCTGGCCCCAG
TGCTGCAATGATACCGCGAGACCCACGCTCACCGGCTCCAGATTTATCAGCAATAAACCAGCCAGCCGGA
AGGGCCGAGCGCAGAAGTGGTCCTGCAACTTTATCCGCCTCCATCCAGTCTATTAATTGTTGCCGGGAAG
CTAGAGTAAGTAGTTCGCCAGTTAATAGTTTGCGCAACGTTGTTGCCATTGCTACAGGCATCGTGGTGTC
ACGCTCGTCGTTTGGTATGGCTTCATTCAGCTCCGGTTCCCAACGATCAAGGCGAGTTACATGATCCCCC
ATGTTGTGCAAAAAAGCGGTTAGCTCCTTCGGTCCTCCGATCGTTGTCAGAAGTAAGTTGGCCGCAGTGT
TATCACTCATGGTTATGGCAGCACTGCATAATTCTCTTACTGTCATGCCATCCGTAAGATGCTTTTCTGT
GACTGGTGAGTACTCAACCAAGTCATTCTGAGAATAGTGTATGCGGCGACCGAGTTGCTCTTGCCCGGCG
TCAATACGGGATAATACCGCGCCACATAGCAGAACTTTAAAAGTGCTCATCATTGGAAAACGTTCTTCGG
GGCGAAAACTCTCAAGGATCTTACCGCTGTTGAGATCCAGTTCGATGTAACCCACTCGTGCACCCAACTG
ATCTTCAGCATCTTTTACTTTCACCAGCGTTTCTGGGTGAGCAAAAACAGGAAGGCAAAATGCCGCAAAA
AAGGGAATAAGGGCGACACGGAAATGTTGAATACTCATACTCTTCCTTTTTCAATATTATTGAAGCATTT
ATCAGGGTTATTGTCTCATGAGCGGATACATATTTGAATGTATTTAGAAAAATAAACAAATAGGGGTTCC
GCGCACATTTCCCCGAAAAGTGCCAC
Features (pLannotate 1.2.2; 21 found; start..end, strand, type, name):
     30..458     -  rep_origin     f1 ori (sequence partly withheld): f1 bacteriophage origin of replication; arrow indicates direction of (+) strand synthesis
    463..620     -  CDS            lacZα (fragment): LacZα fragment of β-galactosidase; lacZ fragment
    623..641     +  promoter       T7 promoter: promoter for bacteriophage T7 RNA polymerase
   1052..1355    +  enhancer       CMV enhancer: human cytomegalovirus immediate early enhancer
   1360..1637    +  promoter       chicken β-actin promoter: No description available
   1638..2654    +  intron         chimeric intron: chimera between introns from chicken β-actin and rabbit β-globin
   2652..2708    +  CDS            HBB (fragment): HBB_LEPEU - Experimental evidence at protein level: Swiss-Prot protein existence level 1. Involved in oxygen transport from the lung to the various peripheral tissues. From Lepus europaeus (European hare).
   2721..3467    +  CDS            rtTA-Advanced: improved tetracycline-controlled transactivator In the Tet-On® system, rtTA-Advanced binds to the Tet-responsive element and stimulates transcription only in the presence of tetracycline or doxycycline.
   3602..4064    +  misc_feature   IRES: internal ribosome entry site (IRES) of the encephalomyocarditis virus (EMCV)
   4102..5122    +  CDS            HygR (fragment): aminoglycoside phosphotransferase from E. coli; aph(4)-Ia; confers resistance to hygromycin
   5140..5418    +  CDS            yokD (fragment): YOKD_BACSU - Experimental evidence at protein level: Swiss-Prot protein existence level 1. May contribute to antibiotic resistance. From Bacillus subtilis (strain 168).
   5423..5507    +  CDS            large T antigen (fragment): large T antigen from SV40 (simian virus 40)
   5530..5651    +  polyA_signal   SV40 poly(A) signal: SV40 polyadenylation signal
   5926..5944    -  promoter       T3 promoter: promoter for bacteriophage T3 RNA polymerase
   5989..6005    -  protein_bind   lac operator: The lac repressor binds to the lac operator to inhibit transcription in E. coli. This inhibition can be relieved by adding lactose or isopropyl-β-D-thiogalactopyranoside (IPTG). lac repressor encoded by lacI
   6013..6043    -  promoter       lac promoter: promoter for the E. coli lac operon
   6058..6079    -  protein_bind   CAP binding site: CAP binding activates transcription in the presence of cAMP. E. coli catabolite activator protein
   6092..6184    -  CDS            lacI (fragment): lac repressor; lacI; The lac repressor binds to the lac operator to inhibit transcription in E. coli. This inhibition can be relieved by adding lactose or isopropyl-β-D-thiogalactopyranoside (IPTG).
   6367..6955    -  rep_origin     ori: high-copy-number ColE1/pMB1/pBR322/pUC origin of replication
   7126..7986    -  CDS            AmpR: β-lactamase; bla; confers resistance to ampicillin, carbenicillin, and related antibiotics
   7987..8091    -  promoter       AmpR promoter: bla
