[The description below was written by a language model from this plasmid's Addgene catalogue record and pLannotate feature annotations shown in this document.]
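Description:
pPBCAG-rtTAM2-IH is a mammalian expression plasmid of about 8.1 kb built on the pPB-MCSfw-pA backbone. It constitutively expresses the reverse tetracycline-controlled transactivator rtTAM2 together with a hygromycin resistance gene. In bacteria it is maintained as a high-copy plasmid through a ColE1/pUC-type origin and selected with ampicillin via the bla gene and its own promoter. The backbone also carries an f1 phage origin, lacZα and lac promoter/operator remnants, and flanking T7 and T3 promoters, all typical of a pBluescript-style cloning vector. The "PB" in the plasmid and backbone names suggests a piggyBac transposon design, but neither feature table annotates transposon terminal repeats, so the record does not confirm this.

The payload is a single bicistronic transcription unit driven by the CAG promoter, made up of the CMV immediate-early enhancer, the chicken β-actin promoter and a chimeric β-actin/β-globin intron. The short HBB match at the end of the intron is probably residual rabbit β-globin sequence from the CAG cassette. The first cistron is the 747 bp rtTAM2 coding sequence, annotated as rtTA-Advanced, which binds Tet-responsive elements and activates transcription only when doxycycline or tetracycline is present. An EMCV IRES then allows cap-independent translation of the hygromycin B phosphotransferase gene from the same mRNA, so hygromycin selection enriches for cells that also express the transactivator. An SV40 polyadenylation signal terminates the transcript. The small yokD and large T antigen fragments upstream of it are probably incidental database matches.

The depositor sequence and the repository's sequencing result give essentially the same feature map, differing by one nucleotide in length. The plasmid supplies the Tet-On activator component, and it would be used to make hygromycin-selected mammalian cells in which a separate Tet-responsive transgene can be induced with doxycycline. The associated publication concerns induced pluripotent stem cells.
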