Addgene plasmid #140827: pPBCAG-rtTAM2-IH
Purpose: Expresses rtTAM2-IRES-HygR in mammalian cells
Depositing lab: Hideyuki Okano. Depositing organization: Keio University. Publication: Naive-like ESRRB(+) iPSCs with the Capacity for Rapid Neural Differentiation. Kisa F, Shiozawa S, Oda K, Yoshimatsu S, Nakamura M, Koya I, Kawai K, Suzuki S, Okano H. Stem Cell Reports. 2017 Dec 12;9(6):1825-1838. doi: 10.1016/j.stemcr.2017.10.008. Epub 2017 Nov 9. PubMed 29129686.
Backbone
  Vector backbone: pPB-MCSfw-pA
  Total vector size (bp): 8113
  Vector type: Mammalian Expression
  Selectable markers: Hygromycin
Growth in bacteria
  Bacterial resistance: Ampicillin, 100 μg/mL
  Growth temperature: 37°C
  Growth strain: NEB Stable
  Copy number: High Copy
Gene/Insert 1
  Gene/Insert name: rtTAM2
  Insert size (bp): 747
Gene/Insert 2
  Gene/Insert name: HygR (alt name: hygromycin B phosphotransferase)
  Species: Escherichia coli UMNF18
  Insert size (bp): 1020
Terms and licenses: Academic/Nonprofit Terms; Industry Terms: Not Available to Industry
How to cite: pPBCAG-rtTAM2-IH was a gift from Hideyuki Okano (Addgene plasmid # 140827 ; http://n2t.net/addgene:140827 ; RRID:Addgene_140827)
